Addgene plasmid #91561: pHH0103_NCF4-1/1
Purpose: Protein expression and purification of human SH3 domain construct NCF4-1/1
Depositing lab: Sachdev Sidhu. Depositing organization: University of Toronto. Publication: Comprehensive Analysis of the Human SH3 Domain Family Reveals a Wide Variety of Non-canonical Specificities. Teyra J, Huang H, Jain S, Guan X, Dong A, Liu Y, Tempel W, Min J, Tong Y, Kim PM, Bader GD, Sidhu SS. Structure. 2017 Oct 3;25(10):1598-1610.e3. doi: 10.1016/j.str.2017.07.017. Epub 2017 Sep 7. PubMed 28890361.
Backbone
  Vector backbone: pHH0103
  Vector type: Bacterial Expression
Growth in bacteria
  Bacterial resistance: Ampicillin, 100 μg/mL
  Growth temperature: 37°C
  Growth strain: DH5alpha
  Copy number: Low Copy
Gene/Insert
  Gene/Insert name: NCF4-1/1
  Species: H. sapiens (human)
  Insert size (bp): 221
  Entrez Gene: NCF4 (a.k.a. CGD3, NCF, P40PHOX, SH3PXD4)
  Cloning method: Restriction Enzyme; 5′ cloning site Sfi1 (unknown if destroyed); 3′ cloning site Not1 (unknown if destroyed)
Terms and licenses: Academic/Nonprofit Terms; Industry Terms: Not Available to Industry
How to cite: pHH0103_NCF4-1/1 was a gift from Sachdev Sidhu (Addgene plasmid # 91561 ; http://n2t.net/addgene:91561 ; RRID:Addgene_91561)
