[The description below was written by a language model from this plasmid's Addgene catalogue record and pLannotate feature annotations shown in this document.]
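Description:
pHH0103_NCF4-1/1 is a 6,894 bp bacterial expression plasmid built on the pHH0103 backbone for producing and purifying a human SH3 domain in E. coli. It replicates from a ColE1/pMB1-type origin accompanied by the pBR322 bom region, is selected with ampicillin through the bla gene and its native promoter, and is catalogued as low copy. An f1 origin is also present, inserted within what remains of the rop gene, which would permit single-stranded DNA production with helper phage.

The expression cassette is driven by the hybrid tac promoter with a downstream lac operator. The plasmid carries its own lacI gene under the up-mutated lacIq promoter, so transcription is tightly repressed until it is induced with IPTG. The encoded product is a fusion of an N-terminal 6xHis tag, Schistosoma japonicum glutathione S-transferase and a fragment of human NCF4 (p40phox, a component of the NADPH oxidase complex). This fragment is a 221 bp insert cloned between SfiI and NotI sites, and the name suggests it represents the protein's single SH3 domain. The two tags allow purification by either immobilised metal or glutathione affinity.

Downstream of the insert are an fd phage terminator and two fragments of M13 gene III. Together with the f1 origin and residual pieces of the tetracycline resistance gene, these suggest that the backbone descends from a phagemid display vector, although the record does not say whether these remnants have any function here. The plasmid belongs to a collection used for a family-wide analysis of human SH3 domain binding specificities, in which the purified GST-fused domains served as the protein reagents.
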