Features (pLannotate 1.2.2; 21 found; start..end, strand, type, name):
     66..143     +  promoter       lacIq promoter: lacI (mutant); In the lacIq allele, a single base change in the promoter boosts expression of the lacI gene about 10-fold.
    144..1226    +  CDS            lacI: lac repressor; lacI; The lac repressor binds to the lac operator to inhibit transcription in E. coli. This inhibition can be relieved by adding lactose or isopropyl-β-D-thiogalactopyranoside (IPTG).
   1239..1260    +  protein_bind   CAP binding site: CAP binding activates transcription in the presence of cAMP. E. coli catabolite activator protein
   1279..1296    +  promoter       tet promoter (fragment): E. coli promoter for tetracycline efflux protein gene
   1469..1497    +  promoter       tac promoter: strong E. coli promoter; hybrid between the trp and lac UV5 promoters
   1505..1521    +  protein_bind   lac operator: The lac repressor binds to the lac operator to inhibit transcription in E. coli. This inhibition can be relieved by adding lactose or isopropyl-β-D-thiogalactopyranoside (IPTG). lac repressor encoded by lacI
   1606..1623    +  CDS            6xHis: 6xHis affinity tag
   1639..2292    +  CDS            GST26_SCHJA: Experimental evidence at protein level: Swiss-Prot protein existence level 1. GST isoenzymes appear to play a central role in the parasite detoxification system. Other functions are also suspected including a role in increasing the solubility of haematin in the parasite gut. From Schistosoma japonicum (Blood fluke).
   2341..2541    +  CDS            NCF4 (fragment): NCF4_HUMAN - Also known as SH3PXD4. Experimental evidence at protein level: Swiss-Prot protein existence level 1. Component of the NADPH-oxidase, a multicomponent enzyme system responsible for the oxidative burst in which electrons are transported from NADPH to molecular oxygen, generating reactive oxidant intermediates. It may be important for the assembly and/or activation of the NADPH-oxidase complex. From Homo sapiens (Human).
   2557..2604    +  terminator     fd terminator (sequence withheld): central terminator from bacteriophage fd (Otsuka and Kunisawa, 1982)
   2609..2821    +  CDS            M13 gene III (fragment) (sequence partly withheld): pIII; III; minor coat protein
   2836..3306    +  CDS            M13 gene III (fragment) (sequence partly withheld): pIII; III; minor coat protein
   3328..3398    +  CDS            TcR (fragment): tetracycline efflux protein; tet; confers resistance to tetracycline
   3640..4020    -  CDS            YPB1_ECOLX: Protein predicted: Swiss-Prot protein existence level 4. From Escherichia coli.
   4037..4188    +  CDS            rop (fragment): Rop protein, which maintains plasmids at low copy number; rop
   4224..4652    -  rep_origin     f1 ori (sequence partly withheld): f1 bacteriophage origin of replication; arrow indicates direction of (+) strand synthesis
   4661..4700    +  CDS            rop (fragment): Rop protein, which maintains plasmids at low copy number; rop
   4802..4942    +  misc_feature   bom: basis of mobility region from pBR322
   5128..5715    -  rep_origin     ori: high-copy-number ColE1/pMB1/pBR322/pUC origin of replication
   5886..6746    -  CDS            AmpR: β-lactamase; bla; confers resistance to ampicillin, carbenicillin, and related antibiotics
   6747..6851    -  promoter       AmpR promoter: bla
>Addgene plasmid #91561 | pHH0103_NCF4-1/1 | addgene full sequence | sequence record 192621 | Addgene NGS Result
ATTATCATGACATTAACCTATAAAAATAGGCGTATCACGAGGCCCTTTCGTCTTCAAGAATTCCCGACAC
CATCGAATGGTGCAAAACCTTTCGCGGTATGGCATGATAGCGCCCGGAAGAGAGTCAATTCAGGGTGGTG
AATGTGAAACCAGTAACGTTATACGATGTCGCAGAGTATGCCGGTGTCTCTTATCAGACCGTTTCCCGCG
TGGTGAACCAGGCCAGCCACGTTTCTGCGAAAACGCGGGAAAAAGTGGAAGCGGCGATGGCGGAGCTGAA
TTACATTCCCAACCGCGTGGCACAACAACTGGCGGGCAAACAGTCGTTGCTGATTGGCGTTGCCACCTCC
AGTCTGGCCCTGCACGCGCCGTCGCAAATTGTCGCGGCGATTAAATCTCGCGCCGATCAACTGGGTGCCA
GCGTGGTGGTGTCGATGGTAGAACGAAGCGGCGTCGAAGCCTGTAAAGCGGCGGTGCACAATCTTCTCGC
GCAACGCGTCAGTGGGCTGATCATTAACTATCCGCTGGATGACCAGGATGCCATTGCTGTGGAAGCTGCC
TGCACTAATGTTCCGGCGTTATTTCTTGATGTCTCTGACCAGACACCCATCAACAGTATTATTTTCTCCC
ATGAAGACGGTACGCGACTGGGCGTGGAGCATCTGGTCGCATTGGGTCACCAGCAAATCGCGCTGTTAGC
GGGCCCATTAAGTTCTGTCTCGGCGCGTCTGCGTCTGGCTGGCTGGCATAAATATCTCACTCGCAATCAA
ATTCAGCCGATAGCGGAACGGGAAGGCGACTGGAGTGCCATGTCCGGTTTTCAACAAACCATGCAAATGC
TGAATGAGGGCATCGTTCCCACTGCGATGCTGGTTGCCAACGATCAGATGGCGCTGGGCGCAATGCGCGC
CATTACCGAGTCCGGGCTGCGCGTTGGTGCGGATATCTCGGTAGTGGGATACGACGATACCGAAGACAGC
TCATGTTATATCCCGCCGTTAACCACCATCAAACAGGATTTTCGCCTGCTGGGGCAAACCAGCGTGGACC
GCTTGCTGCAACTCTCTCAGGGCCAGGCGGTGAAGGGCAATCAGCTGTTGCCCGTCTCACTGGTGAAAAG
AAAAACCACCCTGGCGCCCAATACGCAAACCGCCTCTCCCCGCGCGTTGGCCGATTCATTAATGCAGCTG
GCACGACAGGTTTCCCGACTGGAAAGCGGGCAGTGAGCGCAACGCAATTAATGTAAGTTAGCTCACTCAT
TAGGCACAATTCTCATGTTTGACAGCTTATCATCGACTGCACGGTGCACCAATGCTTCTGGCGTCAGGCA
GCCATCGGAAGCTGTGGTATGGCTGTGCAGGTCGTAAATCACTGCATAATTCGTGTCGCTCAAGGCGCAC
TCCCGTTCTGGATAATGTTTTTTGCGCCGACATCATAACGGTTCTGGCAAATATTCTGAAATGAGCTGTT
GACAATTAATCATCGGCTCGTATAATGTGTGGAATTGTGAGCGGATAACAATTTCACACAGGAAACAGCC
AGTCCGTTTAGGTGTTTTCACGAGCACTTCACCAACAAGGACCATAGATTATGAAAATCGAAGAACACCA
TCACCATCACCATTCCAGCGGTAAGCTTATGTCCCCTATACTAGGTTATTGGAAAATTAAGGGCCTTGTG
CAACCCACTCGACTTCTTTTGGAATATCTTGAAGAAAAATATGAAGAGCATTTGTATGAGCGCGATGAAG
GTGATAAATGGCGAAACAAAAAGTTTGAATTGGGTTTGGAGTTTCCCAATCTTCCTTATTATATTGATGG
TGATGTTAAATTAACACAGTCTATGGCCATCATACGTTATATAGCTGACAAGCACAACATGTTGGGTGGT
TGTCCAAAAGAGCGTGCAGAGATTTCAATGCTTGAAGGAGCGGTTTTGGATATTAGATACGGTGTTTCGA
GAATTGCATATAGTAAAGACTTTGAAACTCTCAAAGTTGATTTTCTTAGCAAGCTACCTGAAATGCTGAA
AATGTTCGAAGATCGTTTATGTCATAAAACATATTTAAATGGTGATCATGTAACCCATCCTGACTTCATG
TTGTATGACGCTCTTGATGTTGTTTTATACATGGACCCAATGTGCCTGGATGCGTTCCCAAAATTAGTTT
GTTTTAAAAAACGTATTGAAGCTATCCCACAAATTGATAAGTACTTGAAATCCAGCAAGTATATAGCATG
GCCTTTGCAGGGCTGGCAAGCCACGTTTGGTGGTGGCGACCATCCTCCAAAATCGGATCTGGAAGTTCTG
TTCCAGGGGCCCCTGTCCAGCGGTCTGGTTCCGCGTGGTTCCGGTACCGCGGCCCAGCCGGCCCCACGTG
CAGAAGCCCTGTTTGATTTCACCGGTAACTCCAAACTGGAACTGAACTTCAAAGCCGGTGATGTCATTTT
CCTGCTGTCCCGTATCAACAAAGATTGGCTGGAAGGTACTGTTCGTGGTGCAACCGGTATCTTTCCGCTG
TCCTTTGTCAAAATCCTGAAAGCGGCCGCATA
[142 nt withheld, positions 2553-2694]
C
[98 nt withheld, positions 2696-2793]
AGTTTGTACTGGTGACGAAACTCAGTGTCTAGCTAGAGTGGC
[149 nt withheld, positions 2836-2984]
T
[41 nt withheld, positions 2986-3026]
T
[62 nt withheld, positions 3028-3089]
A
[35 nt withheld, positions 3091-3125]
CCTCCCTCAATCGGTTGAATGTCGCCCTTTTGTCTTTGGCGCTGGTAAACCATATGAA
[86 nt withheld, positions 3184-3269]
T
[54 nt withheld, positions 3271-3324]
CTAGCGCCGCCCTATACCTTGTCTGCCTCCCCGCGTTGCGTCGCGGTGCATGGAGCCGGGCCACCTCGAC
CTGAATGGAAGCCGGCGGCACCTCGCTAACGGATTCACCACTCCAAGAATTGGAGCCAATCAATTCTTGC
GGAGAACTGTGAATGCGCAAACCAACCCTTGGCAGAACATATCCATCGCGTCCGCCATCTCCAGCAGCCG
CACGCGGCGCATCTCGGGCAGCGTTGGGTCCTGGCCACGGGTGCGCATGATCGTGCTCCTGTCGTTGAGG
ACCCGGCTAGGCTGGCGGGGTTGCCTTACTGGTTAGCAGAATGAATCACCGATACGCGAGCGAACGTGAA
GCGACTGCTGCTGCAAAACGTCTGCGACCTGAGCAACAACATGAATGGTCTTCGGTTTCCGTGTTTCGTA
AAGTCTGGAAACGCGGAAGTCAGCGCCCTGCACCATTATGTTCCGGATCTGCATCGCAGGATGCTGCTGG
CTACCCTGTGGAACACCTACATCTGTATTAACGAAGCGCTGGCATTGACCCTGAGTGATTTTTCTCTGGT
CCCGCCGCATCCATACCGCCAGTTGTTTACCCTCACAACGTTCCAGTAACCGGGCATGTTCATCATCAGT
AACCCGTATCGTGAGCATCCTCTCTCGTTTCATCGGTATCATTACCCCCATGAACAGAAATCCCCCTTAC
ACGGAGGCATCAGTGACCAAACAGGAAAAAACCGCCCTTAACATGGCCCGCTTTATCAGAAGCCAGACAT
TAACGCTTCTGGAGAAACTCAACGAGCTGGACGCGGATGAACAGGCAGACATCTGTGAATCGCTTCACGA
CCACGCTGATGAGCTTTACCGCAGGATCCGCGAAATTGTAAGCGTTAATATTTTGTTAAAATTCGCGTTA
AATTTTTGTTAAATCAGCTCATTTTTTAACCAATAGGCCGAAATCGGCAAAATCCCTTATAAATCAAAAG
AATAGACCGAGATAGGGT
[37 nt withheld, positions 4323-4359]
AAAGAACGTGGACTCCAACGTCAAAGG
[49 nt withheld, positions 4387-4435]
T
[91 nt withheld, positions 4437-4527]
G
[124 nt withheld, positions 4529-4652]
CGCGGATCCTGCCTCGCGCGTTTCGGTGATGACGGTGAAAACCTCTGACACATGCAGCTCCCGGAGACGG
TCACAGCTTGTCTGTAAGCGGATGCCGGGAGCAGACAAGCCCGTCAGGGCGCGTCAGCGGGTGTTGGCGG
GTGTCGGGGCGCAGCCATGACCCAGTCACGTAGCGATAGCGGAGTGTATACTGGCTTAACTATGCGGCAT
CAGAGCAGATTGTACTGAGAGTGCACCATATGCGGTGTGAAATACCGCACAGATGCGTAAGGAGAAAATA
CCGCATCAGGCGCTCTTCCGCTTCCTCGCTCACTGACTCGCTGCGCTCGGTCGTTCGGCTGCGGCGAGCG
GTATCAGCTCACTCAAAGGCGGTAATACGGTTATCCACAGAATCAGGGGATAACGCAGGAAAGAACATGT
GAGCAAAAGGCCAGCAAAAGGCCAGGAACCGTAAAAAGGCCGCGTTGCTGGCGTTTTTCCATAGGCTCCG
CCCCCCTGACGAGCATCACAAAAATCGACGCTCAAGTCAGAGGTGGCGAAACCCGACAGGACTATAAAGA
TACCAGGGTTTCCCCCTGGAAGCTCCCTCGTGCGCTCTCCTGTTCCGACCCTGCCGCTTACCGGATACCT
GTCCGCCTTTCTCCCTTCGGGAAGCGTGGCGCTTTCTCATAGCTCACGCTGTAGGTATCTCAGTTCGGTG
TAGGTCGTTCGCTCCAAGCTGGGCTGTGTGCACGAACCCCCCGTTCAGCCCGACCGCTGCGCCTTATCCG
GTAACTATCGTCTTGAGTCCAACCCGGTAAGACACGACTTATCGCCACTGGCAGCAGCCACTGGTAACAG
GATTAGCAGAGCGAGGTATGTAGGCGGTGCTACAGAGTTCTTGAAGTGGTGGCCTAACTACGGCTACACT
AGAAGGACAGTATTTGGTATCTGCGCTCTGCTGAAGCCAGTTACCTTCGGAAAAAGAGTTGGTAGCTCTT
GATCCGGCAAACAAACCACCGCTGGTAGCGGTGGTTTTTTTGTTTGCAAGCAGCAGATTACGCGCAGAAA
AAAAGGATCTCAAGAAGATCCTTTGATCTTTTCTACGGGGTCTGACGCTCAGTGGAACGAAAACTCACGT
TAAGGGATTTTGGTCATGAGATTATCAAAAAGGATCTTCACCTAGATCCTTTTAAATTAAAAATGAAGTT
TTAAATCAATCTAAAGTATATATGAGTAAACTTGGTCTGACAGTTACCAATGCTTAATCAGTGAGGCACC
TATCTCAGCGATCTGTCTATTTCGTTCATCCATAGTTGCCTGACTCCCCGTCGTGTAGATAACTACGATA
CGGGAGGGCTTACCATCTGGCCCCAGTGCTGCAATGATACCGCGAGACCCACGCTCACCGGCTCCAGATT
TATCAGCAATAAACCAGCCAGCCGGAAGGGCCGAGCGCAGAAGTGGTCCTGCAACTTTATCCGCCTCCAT
CCAGTCTATTAATTGTTGCCGGGAAGCTAGAGTAAGTAGTTCGCCAGTTAATAGTTTGCGCAACGTTGTT
GCCATTGCTGCAGGCATCGTGGTGTCACGCTCGTCGTTTGGTATGGCTTCATTCAGCTCCGGTTCCCAAC
GATCAAGGCGAGTTACATGATCCCCCATGTTGTGCAAAAAAGCGGTTAGCTCCTTCGGTCCTCCGATCGT
TGTCAGAAGTAAGTTGGCCGCAGTGTTATCACTCATGGTTATGGCAGCACTGCATAATTCTCTTACTGTC
ATGCCATCCGTAAGATGCTTTTCTGTGACTGGTGAGTACTCAACCAAGTCATTCTGAGAATAGTGTATGC
GGCGACCGAGTTGCTCTTGCCCGGCGTCAACACGGGATAATACCGCGCCACATAGCAGAACTTTAAAAGT
GCTCATCATTGGAAAACGTTCTTCGGGGCGAAAACTCTCAAGGATCTTACCGCTGTTGAGATCCAGTTCG
ATGTAACCCACTCGTGCACCCAACTGATCTTCAGCATCTTTTACTTTCACCAGCGTTTCTGGGTGAGCAA
AAACAGGAAGGCAAAATGCCGCAAAAAAGGGAATAAGGGCGACACGGAAATGTTGAATACTCATACTCTT
CCTTTTTCAATATTATTGAAGCATTTATCAGGGTTATTGTCTCATGAGCGGATACATATTTGAATGTATT
TAGAAAAATAAACAAATAGGGGTTCCGCGCACATTTCCCCGAAAAGTGCCACCTGACGTCTAAGAAACCA
TT
