>Addgene plasmid #91561 | pHH0103_NCF4-1/1 | depositor partial sequence | sequence record 176049 | insert sequence
GGTACCGAATTCGGATCCGCGCGCTGCCACGTGCAGAAGCCCTGTTTGATTTCACCGGTAACTCCAAACT
GGAACTGAACTTCAAAGCCGGTGATGTCATTTTCCTGCTGTCCCGTATCAACAAAGATTGGCTGGAAGGT
ACTGTTCGTGGTGCAACCGGTATCTTTCCGCTGTCCTTTGTCAAAATCCTGAAAGCGGCCGCTAGCTAAG
TCGACGAGCTC
